>Addgene plasmid #25030 | pT7-EGFP-C1-HsDCP1a | addgene full sequence | sequence record 228181 | Addgene NGS Result
CATGTTCTTTCCTGCGTTATCCCCTGATTCTGTGGATAACCGTATTACCGCCATGCATTAGTTATTAATA
GTAATCAATTACGGGGTCATTAGTTCATAGCCCATATATGGAGTTCCGCGTTACATAACTTACGGTAAAT
GGCCCGCCTGGCTGACCGCCCAACGACCCCCGCCCATTGACGTCAATAATGACGTATGTTCCCATAGTAA
CGCCAATAGGGACTTTCCATTGACGTCAATGGGTGGAGTATTTACGGTAAACTGCCCACTTGGCAGTACA
TCAAGTGTATCATATGCCAAGTACGCCCCCTATTGACGTCAATGACGGTAAATGGCCCGCCTGGCATTAT
GCCCAGTACATGACCTTATGGGACTTTCCTACTTGGCAGTACATCTACGTATTAGTCATCGCTATTACCA
TGGTGATGCGGTTTTGGCAGTACATCAATGGGCGTGGATAGCGGTTTGACTCACGGGGATTTCCAAGTCT
CCACCCCATTGACGTCAATGGGAGTTTGTTTTGGCACCAAAATCAACGGGACTTTCCAAAATGTCGTAAC
AACTCCGCCCCATTGACGCAAATGGGCGGTAGGCGTGTACGGTGGGAGGTCTATATAAGCAGAGCTCTCT
GGCTAACTAGAGAACCCACTGCTTACTGGCTTATCGAAATTAATACGACTCACTATAGGGAGACCCAAGC
TCTAGCGCTACCGGTCGCCACCATGGTGAGCAAGGGCGAGGAGCTGTTCACCGGGGTGGTGCCCATCCTG
GTCGAGCTGGACGGCGACGTAAACGGCCACAAGTTCAGCGTGTCCGGCGAGGGCGAGGGCGATGCCACCT
ACGGCAAGCTGACCCTGAAGTTCATCTGCACCACCGGCAAGCTGCCCGTGCCCTGGCCCACCCTCGTGAC
CACCCTGACCTACGGCGTGCAGTGCTTCAGCCGCTACCCCGACCACATGAAGCAGCACGACTTCTTCAAG
TCCGCCATGCCCGAAGGCTACGTCCAGGAGCGCACCATCTTCTTCAAGGACGACGGCAACTACAAGACCC
GCGCCGAGGTGAAGTTCGAGGGCGACACCCTGGTGAACCGCATCGAGCTGAAGGGCATCGACTTCAAGGA
GGACGGCAACATCCTGGGGCACAAGCTGGAGTACAACTACAACAGCCACAACGTCTATATCATGGCCGAC
AAGCAGAAGAACGGCATCAAGGTGAACTTCAAGATCCGCCACAACATCGAGGACGGCAGCGTGCAGCTCG
CCGACCACTACCAGCAGAACACCCCCATCGGCGACGGCCCCGTGCTGCTGCCCGACAACCACTACCTGAG
CACCCAGTCCGCCCTGAGCAAAGACCCCAACGAGAAGCGCGATCACATGGTCCTGCTGGAGTTCGTGACC
GCCGCCGGGATCACTCTCGGCATGGACGAGCTGTACAAGTCCGGACTCAGATCAATGGAGGCGCTGAGTC
GAGCTGGGCAGGAGATGAGCCTAGCGGCCCTGAAGCAACACGACCCCTATATCACCAGCATCGCAGACCT
CACGGGCCAGGTCGCTCTGTACACCTTCTGCCCCAAGGCCAACCAGTGGGAGAAGACTGATATAGAAGGG
ACCTTATTCGTATATCGAAGGTCAGCTTCCCCTTACCATGGTTTTACCATTGTGAATCGACTAAATATGC
ACAATCTAGTCGAACCAGTGAATAAAGATTTGGAATTTCAGCTCCATGAACCATTTCTTCTGTATAGAAA
TGCAAGCTTGTCGATATATAGTATCTGGTTTTATGACAAGAATGACTGTCACCGCATAGCAAAACTCATG
GCTGATGTGGTAGAAGAGGAGACACGGCGATCCCAGCAAGCTGCTCGGGACAAACAGAGTCCCAGCCAGG
CCAATGGCTGCAGCGACCACAGGCCCATCGACATCCTGGAGATGCTGAGCAGAGCCAAGGATGAGTATGA
GAGGAATCAGATGGGTGACTCAAATATCTCCAGCCCTGGGTTACAGCCAAGCACTCAGCTCTCCAATCTG
GGAAGCACCGAGACTCTAGAAGAAATGCCCTCCGGGTCACAGGATAAGTCTGCTCCATCTGGACACAAGC
ATCTGACGGTAGAAGAGTTATTTGGAACCTCTTTGCCAAAGGAACAACCAGCAGTTGTGGGTCTGGATTC
AGAAGAAATGGAGAGGTTGCCAGGAGATGCCTCCCAGAAAGAGCCCAATTCATTCCTACCATTTCCCTTT
GAGCAGTTAGGAGGAGCCCCTCAATCAGAAACCCTGGGTGTCCCTTCTGCTGCCCACCATTCAGTCCAGC
CTGAAATCACCACCCCGGTGCTAATCACTCCAGCCTCCATCACACAGTCCAATGAAAAGCATGCTCCAAC
CTACACAATCCCGTTGAGCCCTGTTCTCAGTCCCACTCTGCCAGCTGAAGCTCCTACTGCACAGGTTCCC
CCCAGCTTACCTCGAAACAGCACCATGATGCAGGCAGTGAAGACCACGCCTAGACAGAGGTCTCCACTCC
TGAACCAGCCAGTCCCTGAGCTAAGCCATGCCAGTCTGATTGCCAACCAGAGCCCCTTCAGGGCCCCATT
GAACGTGACGAACACAGCTGGCACATCCCTCCCAAGCGTTGATCTTCTCCAGAAACTCAGGTTGACCCCA
CAGCATGACCAAATACAGACACAACCACTTGGGAAAGGTGCAATGGTAGCCAGCTTTTCTCCGGCAGCTG
GTCAGCTAGCCACACCTGAGAGCTTCATAGAGCCTCCCTCTAAGACAGCAGCAGCAAGAGTGGCGGCCTC
AGCCTCCCTGAGCAACATGGTGCTTGCTCCCCTTCAGTCTATGCAGCAGAACCAGGATCCTGAAGTATTT
GTGCAGCCTAAGGTGTTATCCAGTGCCATCCCGGTTGCAGGCGCCCCACTGGTTACTGCAACGACCACTG
CAGTGTCTTCAGTCCTGCTGGCCCCAAGTGTTTTCCAGCAGACAGTTACAAGATCTTCGGACCTTGAGAG
GAAAGCCAGCTCCCCTTCTCCTCTAACTATTGGAACGCCAGAAAGTCAGAGAAAGCCTTCCATTATTCTC
AGCAAGTCTCAGCTCCAGGATACATTAATACATCTAATAAAGAATGATTCCAGCTTCCTCAGTACACTTC
ATGAAGTCTACTTGCAGGTGCTGACCAAGAACAAAGACAACCACAACCTATGAGAATTCTGCAGTCGACG
GTACCGCGGGCCCGGGATCCACCGGATCTAGATAACTGATCATAATCAGCCATACCACATTTGTAGAGGT
TTTACTTGCTTTAAAAAACCTCCCACACCTCCCCCTGAACCTGAAACATAAAATGAATGCAATTGTTGTT
GTTAACTTGTTTATTGCAGCTTATAATGGTTACAAATAAAGCAATAGCATCACAAATTTCACAAATAAAG
CATTTTTTTCACTGCATTCTAGTTGTGGTTTGTCCAAACTCATCAATGTATCTTAACGCGTAAATTGTAA
GCGTTAATATTTTGTTAAAATTCGCGTTAAATTTTTGTTAAATCAGCTCATTTTTTAACCAATAGGCCGA
AATCGGCAAAATCCCTTATAAATCAAAAGAATAGACCGAGATAGGGT
[37 nt withheld, positions 3618-3654]
AAAGAACGTGGACTCCAACGTCAAAGG
[49 nt withheld, positions 3682-3730]
T
[91 nt withheld, positions 3732-3822]
G
[124 nt withheld, positions 3824-3947]
CAGGTGGCACTTTTCGGGGAAATGTGCGCGGAACCCCTATTTGTTTATTTTTCTAAATACATTCAAATAT
GTATCCGCTCATGAGACAATAACCCTGATAAATGCTTCAATAATATTGAAAAAGGAAGAGTCCTGAGGCG
GAAAGAACCAGCTGTGGAATGTGTGTCAGTTAGGGTGTGGAAAGTCCCCAGGCTCCCCAGCAGGCAGAAG
TATGCAAAGCATGCATCTCAATTAGTCAGCAACCAGGTGTGGAAAGTCCCCAGGCTCCCCAGCAGGCAGA
AGTATGCAAAGCATGCATCTCAATTAGTCAGCAACCATAGTCCCGCCCCTAACTCCGCCCATCCCGCCCC
TAACTCCGCCCAGTTCCGCCCATTCTCCGCCCCATGGCTGACTAATTTTTTTTATTTATGCAGAGGCCGA
GGCCGCCTCGGCCTCTGAGCTATTCCAGAAGTAGTGAGGAGGCTTTTTTGGAGGCCTAGGCTTTTGCAAA
GATCGATCAAGAGACAGGATGAGGATCGTTTCGCATGATTGAACAAGATGGATTGCACGCAGGTTCTCCG
GCCGCTTGGGTGGAGAGGCTATTCGGCTATGACTGGGCACAACAGACAATCGGCTGCTCTGATGCCGCCG
TGTTCCGGCTGTCAGCGCAGGGGCGCCCGGTTCTTTTTGTCAAGACCGACCTGTCCGGTGCCCTGAATGA
ACTGCAAGACGAGGCAGCGCGGCTATCGTGGCTGGCCACGACGGGCGTTCCTTGCGCAGCTGTGCTCGAC
GTTGTCACTGAAGCGGGAAGGGACTGGCTGCTATTGGGCGAAGTGCCGGGGCAGGATCTCCTGTCATCTC
ACCTTGCTCCTGCCGAGAAAGTATCCATCATGGCTGATGCAATGCGGCGGCTGCATACGCTTGATCCGGC
TACCTGCCCATTCGACCACCAAGCGAAACATCGCATCGAGCGAGCACGTACTCGGATGGAAGCCGGTCTT
GTCGATCAGGATGATCTGGACGAAGAGCATCAGGGGCTCGCGCCAGCCGAACTGTTCGCCAGGCTCAAGG
CGAGCATGCCCGACGGCGAGGATCTCGTCGTGACCCATGGCGATGCCTGCTTGCCGAATATCATGGTGGA
AAATGGCCGCTTTTCTGGATTCATCGACTGTGGCCGGCTGGGTGTGGCGGACCGCTATCAGGACATAGCG
TTGGCTACCCGTGATATTGCTGAAGAGCTTGGCGGCGAATGGGCTGACCGCTTCCTCGTGCTTTACGGTA
TCGCCGCTCCCGATTCGCAGCGCATCGCCTTCTATCGCCTTCTTGACGAGTTCTTCTGAGCGGGACTCTG
GGGTTCGAAATGACCGACCAAGCGACGCCCAACCTGCCATCACGAGATTTCGATTCCACCGCCGCCTTCT
ATGAAAGGTTGGGCTTCGGAATCGTTTTCCGGGACGCCGGCTGGATGATCCTCCAGCGCGGGGATCTCAT
GCTGGAGTTCTTCGCCCACCCTAGGGGGAGGCTAACTGAAACACGGAAGGAGACAATACCGGAAGGAACC
CGCGCTATGACGGCAATAAAAAGACAGAATAAAACGCACGGTGTTGGGTCGTTTGTTCATAAACGCGGGG
TTCGGTCCCAGGGCTGGCACTCTGTCGATACCCCACCGAGACCCCATTGGGGCCAATACGCCCGCGTTTC
TTCCTTTTCCCCACCCCACCCCCCAAGTTCGGGTGAAGGCCCAGGGCTCGCAGCCAACGTCGGGGCGGCA
GGCCCTGCCATAGCCTCAGGTTACTCATATATACTTTAGATTGATTTAAAACTTCATTTTTAATTTAAAA
GGATCTAGGTGAAGATCCTTTTTGATAATCTCATGACCAAAATCCCTTAACGTGAGTTTTCGTTCCACTG
AGCGTCAGACCCCGTAGAAAAGATCAAAGGATCTTCTTGAGATCCTTTTTTTCTGCGCGTAATCTGCTGC
TTGCAAACAAAAAAACCACCGCTACCAGCGGTGGTTTGTTTGCCGGATCAAGAGCTACCAACTCTTTTTC
CGAAGGTAACTGGCTTCAGCAGAGCGCAGATACCAAATACTGTTCTTCTAGTGTAGCCGTAGTTAGGCCA
CCACTTCAAGAACTCTGTAGCACCGCCTACATACCTCGCTCTGCTAATCCTGTTACCAGTGGCTGCTGCC
AGTGGCGATAAGTCGTGTCTTACCGGGTTGGACTCAAGACGATAGTTACCGGATAAGGCGCAGCGGTCGG
GCTGAACGGGGGGTTCGTGCACACAGCCCAGCTTGGAGCGAACGACCTACACCGAACTGAGATACCTACA
GCGTGAGCTATGAGAAAGCGCCACGCTTCCCGAAGGGAGAAAGGCGGACAGGTATCCGGTAAGCGGCAGG
GTCGGAACAGGAGAGCGCACGAGGGAGCTTCCAGGGGGAAACGCCTGGTATCTTTATAGTCCTGTCGGGT
TTCGCCACCTCTGACTTGAGCGTCGATTTTTGTGATGCTCGTCAGGGGGGCGGAGCCTATGGAAAAACGC
CAGCAACGCGGCCTTTTTACGGTTCCTGGCCTTTTGCTGGCCTTTTGCTCA
Features (pLannotate 1.2.2; 18 found; start..end, strand, type, name):
      1..51      +  rep_origin     RSF ori (fragment): Plasmids containing the RSF 1030 origin of replication can be propagated in E. coli cells that contain additional plasmids with compatible origins.
    119..422     +  enhancer       CMV enhancer: human cytomegalovirus immediate early enhancer
    423..626     +  promoter       CMV promoter: human cytomegalovirus (CMV) immediate early promoter
    622..655     +  LTR            5' LTR (truncated) (fragment): truncated 5' long terminal repeat (LTR) from HIV-1
    671..689     +  promoter       T7 promoter: promoter for bacteriophage T7 RNA polymerase
    723..1439    +  CDS            EGFP: EGFP is a basic (constitutively fluorescent) green fluorescent protein published in 1996, derived from Aequorea victoria. It is reported to be a rapidly-maturing weak dimer with moderate acid sensitivity.
   1455..3200    +  CDS            DCP1A: DCP1A_HUMAN - Also known as SMIF. Experimental evidence at protein level: Swiss-Prot protein existence level 1. Necessary for the degradation of mRNAs, both in normal mRNA turnover and in nonsense-mediated mRNA decay. Removes the 7-methyl guanine cap structure from mRNA molecules, yielding a 5'-phosphorylated mRNA fragment and 7m-GDP. Contributes to the transactivation of target genes after stimulation by TGFB1. From Homo sapiens (Human).
   3204..3240    +  misc_feature   MCS (fragment): multiple cloning site
   3257..3341    +  CDS            large T antigen (fragment): large T antigen from SV40 (simian virus 40)
   3364..3485    +  polyA_signal   SV40 poly(A) signal: SV40 polyadenylation signal
   3519..3947    -  rep_origin     f1 ori (sequence partly withheld): f1 bacteriophage origin of replication; arrow indicates direction of (+) strand synthesis
   3974..4078    +  promoter       AmpR promoter: bla
   4080..4437    +  promoter       SV40 promoter: SV40 enhancer and early promoter
   4472..5266    +  CDS            NeoR/KanR: aminoglycoside phosphotransferase from Tn5; aph(3')-II (or nptII); confers resistance to neomycin, kanamycin, and G418 (Geneticin®)
   5287..5439    +  CDS            ble (fragment): BLE_KLEPN - Experimental evidence at protein level: Swiss-Prot protein existence level 1. Binding protein with a strong affinity to the bleomycin family of antibiotics. Binds to CL990; an antimitotic-antibiotic compound. From Klebsiella pneumoniae.
   5498..5545    +  polyA_signal   HSV TK poly(A) signal: herpes simplex virus thymidine kinase polyadenylation signal (Cole and Stacy, 1985)
   5636..5652    -  polyA_signal   bGH poly(A) signal (fragment): bovine growth hormone polyadenylation signal
   5874..6462    +  rep_origin     ori: high-copy-number ColE1/pMB1/pBR322/pUC origin of replication
