[The description below was written by a language model from this plasmid's Addgene catalogue record and pLannotate feature annotations shown in this document.]
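Description:
pT7-EGFP-C1-HsDCP1a is a mammalian expression plasmid built on the Clontech pEGFP-C1 backbone, carrying the human DCP1A coding sequence (about 1.75 kb) fused in frame to the C-terminus of EGFP, so that the expressed protein bears an N-terminal EGFP tag. The fusion is driven by the human cytomegalovirus immediate-early enhancer and promoter and terminated by the SV40 polyadenylation signal. A bacteriophage T7 promoter sits between the CMV promoter and the EGFP start, which accounts for the "pT7" in the name and would permit T7 RNA polymerase-driven transcription of the same open reading frame, for example in vitro. The insert was placed by restriction cloning, with a hybrid BglII/BclI junction destroyed at the 5′ end and an intact EcoRI site at the 3′ end, leaving a remnant of the multiple cloning site downstream.

The plasmid replicates at high copy in E. coli through a ColE1/pUC-type origin and also contains an f1 origin for single-stranded DNA production. A single Tn5 aminoglycoside phosphotransferase gene serves for dual selection: a bacterial bla-type promoter gives kanamycin resistance in E. coli, while the adjacent SV40 early promoter and HSV TK polyadenylation signal give G418 resistance in mammalian cells. Several short annotated fragments (RSF ori, HIV-1 LTR, large T antigen, ble, bGH poly(A)) are probably incidental sequence matches rather than functional elements.

DCP1A is a component of the mRNA decapping machinery involved in general mRNA turnover and nonsense-mediated decay. The construct comes from a study of how DCP1 assembles into decapping complexes in metazoa, and suits visualising the fusion protein's localisation or tracking its interactions in transfected cells.
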