Addgene plasmid #25030: pT7-EGFP-C1-HsDCP1a
Depositing lab: Elisa Izaurralde. Depositing organization: Max Planck Institute for Developmental Biology. Publication: DCP1 forms asymmetric trimers to assemble into active mRNA decapping complexes in metazoa. Tritschler F, Braun JE, Motz C, Igreja C, Haas G, Truffault V, Izaurralde E, Weichenrieder O. Proc Natl Acad Sci U S A. 2009 Dec 22. 106(51):21591-6. 10.1073/pnas.0909871106 PubMed 19966221.
Backbone
  Vector backbone: pEGFP-C1
  Backbone manufacturer: Clontech
  Backbone size w/o insert (bp): 4769
  Vector type: Mammalian Expression
  Selectable markers: Neomycin (select with G418)
Growth in bacteria
  Bacterial resistance: Kanamycin, 50 μg/mL
  Growth temperature: 37°C
  Growth strain: DH5alpha
  Growth instructions: Dh5 alpha or XL1-blue
  Copy number: High Copy
Gene/Insert
  Gene/Insert name: DCP1a
  Species: H. sapiens (human)
  Insert size (bp): 1749
  GenBank ID: AY146651
  Entrez Gene: DCP1A (a.k.a. HSA275986, Nbla00360, SMAD4IP1, SMIF)
  Tag / fusion protein: EGFP (N terminal on backbone)
  Cloning method: Restriction Enzyme; 5′ cloning site BglII/BclI (destroyed during cloning); 3′ cloning site EcoRI (not destroyed)
  Sequencing primers: 5′ EGFP-C; 3′ SV40pA-R
Terms and licenses: Academic/Nonprofit Terms; Industry Terms: Not Available to Industry
How to cite: pT7-EGFP-C1-HsDCP1a was a gift from Elisa Izaurralde (Addgene plasmid # 25030 ; http://n2t.net/addgene:25030 ; RRID:Addgene_25030)
