>Addgene plasmid #25030 | pT7-EGFP-C1-HsDCP1a | addgene partial sequence | sequence record 31078 | 25030 with EGFP-C
CTCGGCATGGACGAGCTGTACAAGTCCGGACTCAGATCAATGGAGGCGCTGAGTCGAGCTGGGCAGGAGA
TGAGCCTAGCGGCCCTGAAGCAACACGACCCCTATATCACCAGCATCGCAGACCTCACGGGCCAGGTCGC
TCTGTACACCTTCTGCCCCAAGGCCAACCAGTGGGAGAAGACTGATATAGAAGGGACCTTATTCGTATAT
CGAAGGTCAGCTTCCCCTTACCATGGTTTTACCATTGTGAATCGACTAAATATGCACAATCTAGTCGAAC
CAGTGAATAAAGATTTGGAATTTCAGCTCCATGAACCATTTCTTCTGTATAGAAATGCAAGCTTGTCGAT
ATATAGTATCTGGTTTTATGACAAGAATGACTGTCACCGCATAGCAAAACTCATGGCTGATGTGGTAGAA
GAGGAGACACGGCGATCCCAGCAAGCTGCTCGGGACAAACAGAGTCCCAGCCAGGCCAATGGCTGCAGCG
ACCACAGGCCCATCGACATCCTGGAGATGCTGAGCAGAGCCAAGGATGAGTATGAGAGGAATCAGATGGG
TGACTCAAATATCTCCAGCCCTGGGTTACAGCCAAGCACTCAGCTCTCCAATCTGGGAAGCACCGAGACT
CTAGAAGAAATGCCCTCCGGGTCACAGGATAAGTCTGCTCCATCTGGACACAAGCATCTGACGGTAGAAG
AGTTATTTGGAACCTCTTTGCCAAAGGAACAACCAGCAGTTGTGGGTCTGGATTCAGAAGAAATGGAGAG
GTTGCCAGGAGATGCCTCCCAGAAAGAGCCCAATTCATTCCTACCATTTCCCTTTGAGCAGTTAGGAGGA
GCCCCTCAATC
